Addgene plasmid #196173: pEPSW1KN0351
Purpose: AtTGA1 expression cassette: CaMV35S::TMV::AtTGA1::35sT
Depositing lab: Nicola Patron. Depositing organization: Earlham Institute. Publication: Tuning Plant Promoters Using a Simple Split Luciferase Method to Assess Transcription Factor-DNA Interactions. Cai YM, Witham S, Patron NJ. ACS Synth Biol. 2023 Nov 17;12(11):3482-3486. doi: 10.1021/acssynbio.3c00094. Epub 2023 Oct 19. PubMed 37856867.
Backbone
  Vector backbone: pCK2
  Vector type: Synthetic Biology
Growth in bacteria
  Bacterial resistance: Kanamycin, 50 μg/mL
  Growth temperature: 37°C
  Growth strain: DH5alpha
  Copy number: High Copy
Gene/Insert
  Gene/Insert name: CaMV35S::TMV::AtTGA1::35sT
  Species: Synthetic
  Cloning method: Restriction Enzyme; 5′ cloning site BsaI (destroyed during cloning); 3′ cloning site BsaI (destroyed during cloning)
Terms and licenses: Academic/Nonprofit Terms; Industry Terms: Not Available to Industry
Depositor comments: Please visit https://doi.org/10.1101/2023.02.13.528283 for bioRxiv preprint.
How to cite: pEPSW1KN0351 was a gift from Nicola Patron (Addgene plasmid # 196173 ; http://n2t.net/addgene:196173 ; RRID:Addgene_196173)
