[The description below was written by a language model from this plasmid's Addgene catalogue record and pLannotate feature annotations shown in this document.]
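Description:
pEPSW1KN0351 is a plant binary vector from a synthetic-biology toolkit, built on the pCK2 backbone and carrying a single assembled transcription unit for expressing the Arabidopsis thaliana bZIP transcription factor TGA1. The cassette was inserted by BsaI-based (Golden Gate-style) cloning, with both sites destroyed in the process. The roughly 8.2 kb backbone has two replication systems. A high-copy ColE1/pUC-type origin, accompanied by a bom region and a small rop fragment, supports propagation in E. coli. The pVS1 oriV, with its RepA replication and StaA stability proteins, allows stable maintenance in Agrobacterium. Bacterial selection is by kanamycin through an aph(3')-Ia gene located outside the T-DNA. No plant selectable marker is annotated between the borders.

The payload lies between nopaline-type left and right T-DNA border repeats. The strong constitutive CaMV 35S promoter drives transcription, followed by the tobacco mosaic virus Ω 5' leader, which acts as a translational enhancer. Next comes the TGA1 coding sequence, and the unit ends with the CaMV 35S terminator/polyadenylation signal. No epitope tag or reporter fusion appears in the feature table. TGA1 (also called bZIP47) binds TGACG-containing elements such as the as-1 motif and is linked to auxin- and salicylic acid-responsive transcription and to NPR1-associated systemic acquired resistance.

The border repeats and lack of a plant marker suggest Agrobacterium-mediated, probably transient, delivery, although the record does not say so explicitly. The associated work concerns assessing transcription factor–DNA interactions with a split luciferase method in order to tune plant promoters, but the exact role of this plasmid in that work is not stated.
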