Features (pLannotate 1.2.2; 15 found; start..end, strand, type, name):
    691..1764    +  CDS            pVS1 RepA: replication protein from the Pseudomonas plasmid pVS1 (Heeb et al., 2000)
   1830..2024    +  rep_origin     pVS1 oriV: origin of replication for the Pseudomonas plasmid pVS1 (Heeb et al., 2000)
   2227..2266    +  CDS            rop (fragment): Rop protein, which maintains plasmids at low copy number; rop
   2368..2508    +  misc_feature   bom: basis of mobility region from pBR322
   2694..3282    -  rep_origin     ori: high-copy-number ColE1/pMB1/pBR322/pUC origin of replication
   3370..4185    -  CDS            KanR: aminoglycoside phosphotransferase; aph(3')-Ia; confers resistance to kanamycin in bacteria or G418 (Geneticin®) in eukaryotes
   4618..4642    +  misc_feature   LB T-DNA repeat: left border repeat from nopaline C58 T-DNA
   4746..5091    +  promoter       CaMV 35S promoter: strong constitutive promoter from cauliflower mosaic virus
   5043..5089    +  promoter       minimal CaMV 35S promoter: minimal 35S promoter from cauliflower mosaic virus
   5120..5173    +  misc_feature   TMV Ω: translational enhancer from the tobacco mosaic virus 5'-leader sequence (Gallie et al., 1988)
   5182..6285    +  CDS            TGA1: TGA1_ARATH - Also known as BZIP47. Experimental evidence at protein level: Swiss-Prot protein existence level 1. Transcriptional activator that binds specifically to the DNA sequence 5'-TGACG-3'. Recognizes ocs elements like the as-1 motif of the cauliflower mosaic virus 35S promoter. Binding to the as-1-like cis elements mediate auxin- and salicylic acid-inducible transcription. May be involved in the induction of the systemic acquired resistance (SAR) via its interaction with NPR1. Could also bind to the Hex-motif (5'- TGACGTGG-3') another cis-acting element found in plant histone promoters.
   6323..6497    +  polyA_signal   CaMV poly(A) signal: cauliflower mosaic virus polyadenylation signal
   6518..6542    +  misc_feature   RB T-DNA repeat: right border repeat from nopaline C58 T-DNA
   6882..7283    +  CDS            Y4CG_SINFN (fragment): Protein inferred from homology: Swiss-Prot protein existence level 3. From Sinorhizobium fredii (strain NBRC 101917 / NGR234).
   7843..262     +  CDS            pVS1 StaA (across the origin): stability protein from the Pseudomonas plasmid pVS1 (Heeb et al., 2000)
>Addgene plasmid #196173 | pEPSW1KN0351 | addgene full sequence | sequence record 386857 | Addgene NGS Result
GCAGCGCATTGAGGTCACGGATGGAAGGCTACAAGCGGCCTTTGTCGTGTCGCGGGCGATCAAAGGCACG
CGCATCGGCGGTGAGGTTGCCGAGGCGCTGGCCGGGTACGAGCTGCCCATTCTTGAGTCCCGTATCACGC
AGCGCGTGAGCTACCCAGGCACTGCCGCCGCCGGCACAACCGTTCTTGAATCAGAACCCGAGGGCGACGC
TGCCCGCGAGGTCCAGGCGCTGGCCGCTGAAATTAAATCAAAACTCATTTGAGTTAATGAGGTAAAGAGA
AAATGAGCAAAAGCACAAACACGCTAAGTGCCGGCCGTCCGAGCGCACGCAGCAGCAAGGCTGCAACGTT
GGCCAGCCTGGCAGACACGCCAGCCATGAAGCGGGTCAACTTTCAGTTGCCGGCGGAGGATCACACCAAG
CTGAAGATGTACGCGGTACGCCAAGGCAAGACCATTACCGAGCTGCTATCTGAATACATCGCGCAGCTAC
CAGAGTAAATGAGCAAATGAATAAATGAGTAGATGAATTTTAGCGGCTAAAGGAGGCGGCATGGAAAATC
AAGAACAACCAGGCACCGACGCCGTGGAATGCCCCATGTGTGGAGGAACGGGCGGTTGGCCAGGCGTAAG
CGGCTGGGTTGCCTGCCGGCCCTGCAATGGCACTGGAACCCCCAAGCCCGAGGAATCGGCGTGAGCGGTC
GCAAACCATCCGGCCCGGTACAAATCGGCGCGGCGCTGGGTGATGACCTGGTGGAGAAGTTGAAGGCCGC
GCAGGCCGCCCAGCGGCAACGCATCGAGGCAGAAGCACGCCCCGGTGAATCGTGGCAAGCGGCCGCTGAT
CGAATCCGCAAAGAATCCCGGCAACCGCCGGCAGCCGGTGCGCCGTCGATTAGGAAGCCGCCCAAGGGCG
ACGAGCAACCAGATTTTTTCGTTCCGATGCTCTATGACGTGGGCACCCGCGATAGTCGCAGCATCATGGA
CGTGGCCGTTTTCCGTCTGTCGAAGCGTGACCGACGAGCTGGCGAGGTGATCCGCTACGAGCTTCCAGAC
GGGCACGTAGAGGTTTCCGCAGGGCCGGCCGGCATGGCCAGTGTGTGGGATTACGACCTGGTACTGATGG
CGGTTTCCCATCTAACCGAATCCATGAACCGATACCGGGAAGGGAAGGGAGACAAGCCCGGCCGCGTGTT
CCGTCCACACGTTGCGGACGTACTCAAGTTCTGCCGGCGAGCCGATGGCGGAAAGCAGAAAGACGACCTG
GTAGAAACCTGCATTCGGTTAAACACCACGCACGTTGCCATGCAGCGTACGAAGAAGGCCAAGAACGGCC
GCCTGGTGACGGTATCCGAGGGTGAAGCCTTGATTAGCCGCTACAAGATCGTAAAGAGCGAAACCGGGCG
GCCGGAGTACATCGAGATCGAGCTAGCTGATTGGATGTACCGCGAGATCACAGAAGGCAAGAACCCGGAC
GTGCTGACGGTTCACCCCGATTACTTTTTGATCGATCCCGGCATCGGCCGTTTTCTCTACCGCCTGGCAC
GCCGCGCCGCAGGCAAGGCAGAAGCCAGATGGTTGTTCAAGACGATCTACGAACGCAGTGGCAGCGCCGG
AGAGTTCAAGAAGTTCTGTTTCACCGTGCGCAAGCTGATCGGGTCAAATGACCTGCCGGAGTACGATTTG
AAGGAGGAGGCGGGGCAGGCTGGCCCGATCCTAGTCATGCGCTACCGCAACCTGATCGAGGGCGAAGCAT
CCGCCGGTTCCTAATGTACGGAGCAGATGCTAGGGCAAATTGCCCTAGCAGGGGAAAAAGGTCGAAAAGG
ACTCTTTCCTGTGGATAGCACGTACATTGGGAACCCAAAGCCGTACATTGGGAACCGGAACCCGTACATT
GGGAACCCAAAGCCGTACATTGGGAACCGGTCACACATGTAAGTGACTGATATAAAAGAGAAAAAAGGCG
ATTTTTCCGCCTAAAACTCTTTAAAACTTATTAAAACTCTTAAAACCCGCCTGGCCTGTGCATAACTGTC
TGGCCAGCGCACAGCCGAAGTGCTGCAAAAAGCGCCTACCCTTCGGTCGCTGCGCTCCCTACGCCCCGCC
GCTTCGCGTCGGCCTATCGCGGCCGCTGGCCGCTCAAAAATGGCTGGCCTACGGCCAGGCAATCTACCAG
GGCGCGGACAAGCCGCGCCGTCGCCACTCGACCGCCGGCGCCCACATCAAGGCACCCTGCCTCGCGCGTT
TCGGTGATGACGGTGAAAACCTCTGACACATGCAGCTCCCGGTGACGGTCACAGCTTGTCTGTAAGCGGA
TGCCGGGAGCAGACAAGCCCGTCAGGGCGCGTCAGCGGGTGTTGGCGGGTGTCGGGGCGCAGCCATGACC
CAGTCACGTAGCGATAGCGGAGTGTATACTGGCTTAACTATGCGGCATCAGAGCAGATTGTACTGAGAGT
GCACCATATGCGGTGTGAAATACCGCACAGATGCGTAAGGAGAAAATACCGCATCAGGCGCTCATCCGCT
TCCTCGCTCACTGACTCGCTGCGCTCGGTCGTTCGGCTGCGGCGAGCGGTATCAGCTCACTCAAAGGCGG
TAATACGGTTATCCACAGAATCAGGGGATAACGCAGGAAAGAACATGTGAGCAAAAGGCCAGCAAAAGGC
CAGGAACCGTAAAAAGGCCGCGTTGCTGGCGTTTTTCCATAGGCTCCGCCCCCCTGACGAGCATCACAAA
AATCGACGCTCAAGTCAGAGGTGGCGAAACCCGACAGGACTATAAAGATACCAGGCGTTTCCCCCTGGAA
GCTCCCTCGTGCGCTCTCCTGTTCCGACCCTGCCGCTTACCGGATACCTGTCCGCCTTTCTCCCTTCGGG
AAGCGTGGCGCTTTCTCATAGCTCACGCTGTAGGTATCTCAGTTCGGTGTAGGTCGTTCGCTCCAAGCTG
GGCTGTGTGCACGAACCCCCCGTTCAGCCCGACCGCTGCGCCTTATCCGGTAACTATCGTCTTGAGTCCA
ACCCGGTAAGACACGACTTATCGCCACTGGCAGCAGCCACTGGTAACAGGATTAGCAGAGCGAGGTATGT
AGGCGGTGCTACAGAGTTCTTGAAGTGGTGGCCTAACTACGGCTACACTAGAAGGACAGTATTTGGTATC
TGCGCTCTGCTGAAGCCAGTTACCTTCGGAAAAAGAGTTGGTAGCTCTTGATCCGGCAAACAAACCACCG
CTGGTAGCGGTGGTTTTTTTGTTTGCAAGCAGCAGATTACGCGCAGAAAAAAAGGATCTCAAGAAGATCC
TTTGATCTTTTCTACGGGGTCTGACGCTCAGTGGAACGAAAACTCACGTTAAGGGATTTTGGTCATGCAT
TCTAGGTGATTAGAAAAACTCATCGAGCATCAAATGAAACTGCAATTTATTCATATCAGGATTATCAATA
CCATATTTTTGAAAAAGCCGTTTCTGTAATGAAGGAGAAAACTCACCGAGGCAGTTCCATAGGATGGCAA
GATCCTGGTATCGGTCTGCGATTCCGACTCGTCCAACATCAATACAACCTATTAATTTCCCCTCGTCAAA
AATAAGGTTATCAAGTGAGAAATCACCATGAGTGACGACTGAATCCGGTGAGAATGGCAAAAGTTTATGC
ATTTCTTTCCAGACTTGTTCAACAGGCCAGCCATTACGCTCGTCATCAAAATCACTCGCATCAACCAAAC
CGTTATTCATTCGTGATTGCGCCTGAGCGAGTCGAAATACGCGATCGCTGTTAAAAGGACAATTACAAAC
AGGAATCGAATGCAACCGGCGCAGGAACACTGCCAGCGCATCAACAATATTTTCACCTGAATCAGGATAT
TCTTCTAATACCTGGAATGCTGTTTTCCCTGGGATCGCAGTGGTGAGTAACCATGCATCATCAGGAGTAC
GGATAAAATGCTTGATGGTCGGAAGAGGCATAAATTCCGTCAGCCAGTTTAGTCTGACCATCTCATCTGT
AACATCATTGGCAACGCTACCTTTGCCATGTTTCAGAAACAACTCTGGCGCATCGGGCTTCCCATACAAT
CGGTAGATTGTCGCACCTGATTGCCCGACATTATCGCGAGCCCATTTATACCCATATAAATCAGCATCCA
TGTTGGAATTTAATCGCGGCCTTGAGCAAGACGTTTCCCGTTGAATATGGCTCATAACAGAACTTATTAT
TTCCTTCCTCTTTTCTACAGTATTTAAAGATACCCCAAGAAGCTAATTATAACAAGACGAACTCCAATTC
ACTGTTCCTTGCATTCTAAAACCTTAAATACCAGAAAACAGCTTTTTCAAAGTTGTTTTCAAAGTTGGCG
TATAACATAGTATCGACGGAGCCGATTTTGAAACCGCGGTGATCACAGGCAGCAACGCTCTGTCATCGTT
ACAATCAACATGCTACCCTCCGCGAGATCATCCGTGTTTCAAACCCGGCAGCTTAGTTGCCGTTCTTCCG
AATAGCATCGGTAACATGAGCAAAGTCTGCCGCCTTACAACGGCTCTCCCGCTGACGCCGTCCCGGACTG
ATGGGCTGCCTGTATCGAGTGGTGATTTTGTGCCGAGCTGCCGGTCGGGGAGCTGTTGGCTGGCTGGTGG
CAGGATATATTGTGGTGTAAACATAACGAATTGCTCTTCAGCAAGGAGGTCAACATGGTGGAGCACGACA
CTCTGGTCTACTCCAAAAATGTCAAAGATACAGTCTCAGAAGATCAAAGGGCTATTGAGACTTTTCAACA
AAGGATAATTTCGGGAAACCTCCTCGGATTCCATTGCCCAGCTATCTGTCACTTCATCGAAAGGACAGTA
GAAAAGGAAGGTGGCTCCTACAAATGCCATCATTGCGATAAAGGAAAGGCTATCATTCAAGATCTCTCTG
CCGACAGTGGTCCCAAAGATGGACCCCCACCCACGAGGAGCATCGTGGAAAAAGAAGAGGTTCCAACCAC
GTCTACAAAGCAAGTGGATTGATGTGACATCTCCACTGACGTAAGGGATGACGCACAATCCCACTATCCT
TCGCAAGACCCTTCCTCTATATAAGGAAGTTCATTTCATTTGGAGAGGACACGCTCGAGTATAAGAGCTC
ATTTTTACAACAATTACCAACAACAACAAACAACAAACAACATTACAATTACATTTACAATTATCGATAC
AATGAATTCGACATCGACACATTTTGTGCCACCGAGAAGAGTTGGTATATACGAACCTGTCCATCAATTC
GGTATGTGGGGGGAGAGTTTCAAAAGCAATATTAGCAATGGGACTATGAACACACCAAACCACATAATAA
TACCGAATAATCAGAAACTAGACAACAACGTGTCAGAGGATACTTCCCATGGAACAGCAGGAACTCCTCA
CATGTTCGATCAAGAAGCTTCAACGTCTAGACATCCCGATAAGATACAAAGACGGCTTGCTCAAAACCGC
GAGGCTGCTAGGAAAAGTCGCTTGCGCAAGAAGGCTTATGTTCAGCAACTGGAAACAAGCAGGTTGAAGC
TAATTCAATTAGAGCAAGAACTCGATCGTGCTAGACAACAGGGATTCTATGTAGGAAACGGAATAGATAC
TAATTCTCTCGGTTTTTCGGAAACCATGAATCCAGGGATTGCTGCATTTGAAATGGAATATGGACATTGG
GTTGAAGAACAGAACAGACAGATATGTGAACTAAGAACAGTTTTACACGGACACATTAACGATATCGAGC
TTCGTTCGCTAGTCGAAAACGCCATGAAACATTACTTTGAGCTTTTCCGGATGAAATCGTCTGCTGCCAA
AGCCGATGTCTTCTTCGTCATGTCAGGGATGTGGAGAACTTCAGCAGAACGATTCTTCTTATGGATTGGC
GGATTTCGACCCTCCGATCTTCTCAAGGTTCTTTTGCCACATTTTGATGTCTTGACGGATCAACAACTTC
TAGATGTATGCAATCTAAAACAATCGTGTCAGCAAGCAGAAGACGCGTTGACTCAAGGTATGGAGAAGCT
GCAACACACCCTTGCGGACTGCGTTGCAGCGGGACAACTCGGTGAAGGAAGTTACATTCCTCAGGTGAAT
TCTGCTATGGATAGATTAGAAGCTTTGGTCAGTTTCGTAAATCAGGCTGATCACTTGAGACATGAAACAT
TGCAACAAATGTATCGGATATTGACAACGCGACAAGCGGCTCGAGGATTATTAGCTCTTGGTGAGTATTT
TCAACGGCTTAGAGCCTTGAGCTCAAGTTGGGCAACTCGACATCGTGAACCAACGTAGGCTTCTCTAGCT
AGAGTCGATCGACAAGCTCGAGTTTCTCCATAATAATGTGTGAGTAGTTCCCAGATAAGGGAATTAGGGT
TCCTATAGGGTTTCGCTCATGTGTTGAGCATATAAGAAACCCTTAGTATGTATTTGTATTTGTAAAATAC
TTCTATCAATAAAATTTCTAATTCCTAAAACCAAAATCCAGTACTAAAATCCAGATCGCTATACTGAAGA
GCAATTCTGACAGGATATATTGGCGGGTAAACCTAAGAGAAAAGAGCGTTTATTAGAATAATCGGATATT
TAAAAGGGCGTGAAAAGGTTTATCCGTTCGTCCATTTGTATGTGCATGCCAACCACAGGGTTCCCCTCGG
GATCAAAGTACTTTGATCCAACCCCTCCGCTGCTATAGTGCAGTCGGCTTCTGACGTTCAGTGCAGCCGT
CATCTGAAAACGACATGTCGCACAAGTCCTAAGTTACGCGACAGGCTGCCGCCCTGCCCTTTTCCTGGCG
TTTTCTTGTCGCGTGTTTTAGTCGCATAAAGTAGAATACTTGCGACTAGAACCGGAGACATTACGCCATG
AACAAGAGCGCCGCCGCTGGCCTGCTGGGCTATGCCCGCGTCAGCACCGACGACCAGGACTTGACCAACC
AACGGGCCGAACTGCACGCGGCCGGCTGCACCAAGCTGTTTTCCGAGAAGATCACCGGCACCAGGCGCGA
CCGCCCGGAGCTGGCCAGGATGCTTGACCACCTACGCCCTGGCGACGTTGTGACAGTGACCAGGCTAGAC
CGCCTGGCCCGCAGCACCCGCGACCTACTGGACATTGCCGAGCGCATCCAGGAGGCCGGCGCGGGCCTGC
GTAGCCTGGCAGAGCCGTGGGCCGACACCACCACGCCGGCCGGCCGCATGGTGTTGACCGTGTTCGCCGG
CATTGCCGAGTTCGAGCGTTCCCTAATCATCGACCGCACCCGGAGCGGGCGCGAGGCCGCCAAGGCCCGA
GGCGTGAAGTTTGGCCCCCGCCCTACCCTCACCCCGGCACAGATCGCGCACGCCCGCGAGCTGATCGACC
AGGAAGGCCGCACCGTGAAAGAGGCGGCTGCACTGCTTGGCGTGCATCGCTCGACCCTGTACCGCGCACT
TGAGCGCAGCGAGGAAGTGACGCCCACCGAGGCCAGGCGGCGCGGTGCCTTCCGTGAGGACGCATTGACC
GAGGCCGACGCCCTGGCGGCCGCCGAGAATGAACGCCAAGAGGAACAAGCATGAAACCGCACCAGGACGG
CCAGGACGAACCGTTTTTCATTACCGAAGAGATCGAGGCGGAGATGATCGCGGCCGGGTACGTGTTCGAG
CCGCCCGCGCACCTCTCAACCGTGCGGCTGCATGAAATCCTGGCCGGTTTGTCTGATGCCAAGCTGGCGG
CCTGGCCGGCCAGCTTGGCCGCTGAAGAAACCGAGCGCCGCCGTCTAAAAAGGTGATGTGTATTTGAGTA
AAACAGCTTGCGTCATGCGGTCGCTGCGTATATGATGCGATGAGTAAATAAACAAATACGCAAGGGGAAC
GCATGAAGGTTATCGCTGTACTTAACCAGAAAGGCGGGTCAGGCAAGACGACCATCGCAACCCATCTAGC
CCGCGCCCTGCAACTCGCCGGGGCCGATGTTCTGTTAGTCGATTCCGATCCCCAGGGCAGTGCCCGCGAT
TGGGCGGCCGTGCGGGAAGATCAACCGCTAACCGTTGTCGGCATCGACCGCCCGACGATTGACCGCGACG
TGAAGGCCATCGGCCGGCGCGACTTCGTAGTGATCGACGGAGCGCCCCAGGCGGCGGACTTGGCTGTGTC
CGCGATCAAGGCAGCCGACTTCGTGCTGATTCCGGTGCAGCCAAGCCCTTACGACATATGGGCCACCGCC
GACCTGGTGGAGCTGGTTAA
